Addgene plasmid #22606: Flag-HA-USP53
Depositing lab: Wade Harper. Depositing organization: Harvard Medical School. Publication: Defining the human deubiquitinating enzyme interaction landscape. Sowa ME, Bennett EJ, Gygi SP, Harper JW. Cell. 2009 Jul 23. 138(2):389-403. 10.1016/j.cell.2009.04.042 PubMed 19615732.
Backbone
  Vector backbone: pDEST_Tet_ON_CMV_N_FLAG_HA_PGK_puro
  Backbone manufacturer: Harper_Lab
  Vector type: Mammalian Expression, Retroviral
  Selectable markers: Puromycin
Growth in bacteria
  Bacterial resistance: Ampicillin, 100 μg/mL
  Growth temperature: 37°C
  Growth strain: DH5alpha
  Copy number: High Copy
Gene/Insert
  Gene/Insert name: USP53 (alt names: ubiquitin specific peptidase 53; DKFZp781E1417)
  Species: H. sapiens (human)
  Mutation: not FL, missing first 65 aa
  GenBank ID: NM_001371397.1
  Entrez Gene: USP53 (a.k.a. PFIC7)
  Promoter: CMV/TO
  Tag / fusion protein: HA (N terminal on backbone); FLAG (N terminal on backbone)
  Cloning method: Gateway Cloning
  Sequencing primers: 5′ CMV-F; 3′ MSCV-rev
Terms and licenses: Academic/Nonprofit Terms; Industry Terms: Not Available to Industry
How to cite: Flag-HA-USP53 was a gift from Wade Harper (Addgene plasmid # 22606 ; http://n2t.net/addgene:22606 ; RRID:Addgene_22606)
