[The description below was written by a language model from this plasmid's Addgene catalogue record and pLannotate feature annotations shown in this document.]
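Description:
Flag-HA-USP53 is an MSCV-type gammaretroviral expression plasmid built by Gateway recombination into the destination vector pDEST_Tet_ON_CMV_N_FLAG_HA_PGK_puro. It is maintained in E. coli through a high-copy ColE1/pUC-type origin and an ampicillin resistance gene. The remaining bacterial annotations (lac promoter/operator, and pieces of lacI, lacZα, rop, bom and TcR) are backbone remnants. The retroviral portion comprises a murine embryonic stem cell virus 5' LTR, the Ψ packaging signal with a truncated, start-codon-less gag region that aids encapsidation, and a downstream LTR that the annotation software matches in fragments to a U3-deleted MMLV 3' LTR. With packaging functions supplied in trans, the region between the LTRs can be delivered to and integrated in mammalian cells.

Between the LTRs, a CMV enhancer/promoter followed by tet operator sequences (the CMV/TO promoter) drives the insert, so that expression can be held off by Tet repressor and induced with tetracycline or doxycycline in suitable host cells. The transcript encodes N-terminal FLAG and HA epitopes from the backbone fused to human USP53 (ubiquitin specific peptidase 53). The record notes that the clone is not full length and lacks the first 65 amino acids. A residual attB2 site follows the insert. A mouse PGK promoter then drives puromycin N-acetyltransferase for selection of transduced cells.

The two sequence records differ by about 100 nt. The assembled sequence shows one continuous USP53 match, whereas the NGS result splits it into two overlapping fragments, which suggests a discrepancy within the coding region. The tandem tags suit affinity purification for interaction proteomics, consistent with the associated study of deubiquitinating enzyme interaction networks.
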