Features (pLannotate 1.2.2; 28 found; start..end, strand, type, name):
      1..517     +  LTR            5' LTR: 5' long terminal repeat from murine embryonic stem cell virus
    581..922     +  misc_feature   MESV Ψ: packaging signal of murine embryonic stem cell virus
    989..1405    +  CDS            gag (truncated): truncated Moloney murine leukemia virus (MMLV) gag gene lacking the start codon
   1420..1799    +  enhancer       CMV enhancer: human cytomegalovirus immediate early enhancer
   1800..2003    +  promoter       CMV promoter: human cytomegalovirus (CMV) immediate early promoter
   2005..2024    +  promoter       PLtetO-1 promoter (fragment): modified phage lambda PL promoter with tet operator sites (Lutz and Bujard, 1997)
   2026..2045    +  promoter       PLtetO-1 promoter (fragment): modified phage lambda PL promoter with tet operator sites (Lutz and Bujard, 1997)
   2053..2086    +  promoter       TRE3GV promoter (fragment): 3rd-generation Tet-responsive promoter that can be activated by binding of Tet-On® 3G, optimized for retroviral and lentiviral vectors
   2163..2183    +  CDS            FLAG (fragment): FLAG® epitope tag, followed by an enterokinase cleavage site
   2196..2222    +  CDS            3xHA (fragment): three tandem HA epitope tags
   2232..5285    +  CDS            USP53 (fragment): UBP53_HUMAN - Also known as KIAA1350 From Homo sapiens (Human).
   5293..5310    -  protein_bind   attB2 (fragment): mutant version of attB; core recombination site for the Gateway® BP reaction BP Clonase™
   5330..5829    +  promoter       PGK promoter: mouse phosphoglycerate kinase 1 promoter
   5850..6449    +  CDS            PuroR: puromycin N-acetyltransferase; pac from Streptomyces alboniger; confers resistance to puromycin
   6548..6582    +  LTR            3' LTR (ΔU3) (fragment): self-inactivating 3' long terminal repeat (LTR) from Moloney murine leukemia virus
   6579..6873    +  LTR            3' LTR (ΔU3) (fragment): self-inactivating 3' long terminal repeat (LTR) from Moloney murine leukemia virus
   7035..7051    -  protein_bind   lac operator: The lac repressor binds to the lac operator to inhibit transcription in E. coli. This inhibition can be relieved by adding lactose or isopropyl-β-D-thiogalactopyranoside (IPTG). lac repressor encoded by lacI
   7059..7089    -  promoter       lac promoter: promoter for the E. coli lac operon
   7104..7125    -  protein_bind   CAP binding site: CAP binding activates transcription in the presence of cAMP. E. coli catabolite activator protein
   7138..7230    -  CDS            lacI (fragment): lac repressor; lacI; The lac repressor binds to the lac operator to inhibit transcription in E. coli. This inhibition can be relieved by adding lactose or isopropyl-β-D-thiogalactopyranoside (IPTG).
   7413..8001    -  rep_origin     ori: high-copy-number ColE1/pMB1/pBR322/pUC origin of replication
   8172..9032    -  CDS            AmpR: β-lactamase; bla; confers resistance to ampicillin, carbenicillin, and related antibiotics
   9033..9137    -  promoter       AmpR promoter: bla
   9232..9267    +  CDS            rop (fragment): Rop protein, which maintains plasmids at low copy number; rop
   9369..9468    +  misc_feature   bom (fragment): basis of mobility region from pBR322
   9474..9623    -  CDS            lacZα (fragment): LacZα fragment of β-galactosidase; lacZ fragment
   9623..9824    -  CDS            TcR (fragment): tetracycline efflux protein; tet; confers resistance to tetracycline
   9825..9923    +  CDS            env (fragment): murine leukemia virus gPr80 envelope polyprotein precursor; env; proteolytically cleaved into gp70SU and p15TM subunits
>Addgene plasmid #22606 | Flag-HA-USP53 | addgene full sequence | sequence record 129890 | Addgene assembled sequence
AATGAAAGACCCCACCTGTAGGTTTGGCAAGCTAGCTTAAGTAACGCCATTTTGCAAGGCATGGAAAATA
CATAACTGAGAATAGAGAAGTTCAGATCAAGGTTAGGAACAGAGAGACAGCAGAATATGGGCCAAACAGG
ATATCTGTGGTAAGCAGTTCCTGCCCCGGCTCAGGGCCAAGAACAGATGGTCCCCAGATGCGGTCCCGCC
CTCAGCAGTTTCTAGAGAACCATCAGATGTTTCCAGGGTGCCCCAAGGACCTGAAATGACCCTGTGCCTT
ATTTGAACTAACCAATCAGTTCGCTTCTCGCTTCTGTTCGCGCGCTTCTGCTCCCCGAGCTCAATAAAAG
AGCCCACAACCCCTCACTCGGCGCGCCAGTCCTCCGATAGACTGCGTCGCCCGGGTACCCGTATTCCCAA
TAAAGCCTCTTGCTGTTTGCATCCGAATCGTGGACTCGCTGATCCTTGGGAGGGTCTCCTCAGATTGATT
GACTGCCCACCTCGGGGGTCTTTCATTTGGAGGTTCCACCGAGATTTGGAGACCCCTGCCCAGGGACCAC
CGACCCCCCCGCCGGGAGGTAAGCTGGCCAGCGGTCGTTTCGTGTCTGTCTCTGTCTTTGTGCGTGTTTG
TGCCGGCATCTAATGTTTGCGCCTGCGTCTGTACTAGTTAGCTAACTAGCTCTGTATCTGGCGGACCCGT
GGTGGAACTGACGAGTTCTGAACACCCGGCCGCAACCCTGGGAGACGTCCCAGGGACTTTGGGGGCCGTT
TTTGTGGCCCGACCTGAGGAAGGGAGTCGATGTGGAATCCGACCCCGTCAGGATATGTGGTTCTGGTAGG
AGACGAGAACCTAAAACAGTTCCCGCCTCCGTCTGAATTTTTGCTTTCGGTTTGGAACCGAAGCCGCGCG
TCTTGTCTGCTGCAGCGCTGCAGCATCGTTCTGTGTTGTCTCTGTCTGACTGTGTTTCTGTATTTGTCTG
AAAATTAGGGCCAGACTGTTACCACTCCCTTAAGTTTGACCTTAGGTCACTGGAAAGATGTCGAGCGGAT
CGCTCACAACCAGTCGGTAGATGTCAAGAAGAGACGTTGGGTTACCTTCTGCTCTGCAGAATGGCCAACC
TTTAACGTCGGATGGCCGCGAGACGGCACCTTTAACCGAGACCTCATCACCCAGGTTAAGATCAAGGTCT
TTTCACCTGGCCCGCATGGACACCCAGACCAGGTCCCCTACATCGTGACCTGGGAAGCCTTGGCTTTTGA
CCCCCCTCCCTGGGTCAAGCCCTTTGTACACCCTAAGCCTCCGCCTCCTCTTCCTCCATCCGCCCCGTCT
CTCCCCCTTGAACCTCCTCGTTCGACCCCGCCTCGATCCTCCCTTTATCCAGCCCTCACTCCTTCTCTAG
GCGCCGGAATTAGATCCTTGACATTGATTATTGACTAGTTATTAATAGTAATCAATTACGGGGTCATTAG
TTCATAGCCCATATATGGAGTTCCGCGTTACATAACTTACGGTAAATGGCCCGCCTGGCTGACCGCCCAA
CGACCCCCGCCCATTGACGTCAATAATGACGTATGTTCCCATAGTAACGCCAATAGGGACTTTCCATTGA
CGTCAATGGGTGGAGTATTTACGGTAAACTGCCCACTTGGCAGTACATCAAGTGTATCATATGCCAAGTA
CGCCCCCTATTGACGTCAATGACGGTAAATGGCCCGCCTGGCATTATGCCCAGTACATGACCTTATGGGA
CTTTCCTACTTGGCAGTACATCTACGTATTAGTCATCGCTATTACCATGGTGATGCGGTTTTGGCAGTAC
ATCAATGGGCGTGGATAGCGGTTTGACTCACGGGGATTTCCAAGTCTCCACCCCATTGACGTCAATGGGA
GTTTGTTTTGGCACCAAAATCAACGGGACTTTCCAAAATGTCGTAACAACTCCGCCCCATTGACGCAAAT
GGGCGGTAGGCGTGTACGGTGGGAGGTCTATATAAGCAGAGCTCTCCCTATCAGTGATAGAGATCTCCCT
ATCAGTGATAGAGATCGTCGACGAGCTCGTTTAGTGAACCGTCAGATCGCCTGGAGACGCCATCCACGCT
GTTTTGACCTCCATAGAAGACACCGGGACCGATCCAGCCTCCGGGGATCTGCCACCATGGACTACAAGGA
TGACGATGACAAGCTCGATGGAGGATACCCATACGATGTTCCAGATTACGCTGCTCGAGGTTATCAAACA
AGTTTGTACAAAAAAGTTGGCATGGTTTGTCAGGGAGATGCCTGTATATTTTGTGCATTGAAGACGATAT
TTGCACAGTTCCAACACAGTCGAGAAAAAGCACTTCCCTCAGATAACATAAGGCATGCTCTTGCAGAAAG
TTTCAAAGATGAGCAGCGATTTCAACTTGGCCTTATGGATGATGCTGCGGAGTGCTTTGAAAATATGTTG
GAGAGGATTCATTTTCACATAGTGCCAAGCAGAGATGCAGACATGTGTACCTCTAAATCTTGTATCACTC
ACCAGAAGTTTGCTATGACTCTGTATGAACAGTGTGTGTGTCGTAGCTGTGGAGCATCGTCAGATCCTCT
ACCTTTTACAGAATTTGTGCGGTACATTTCTACAACAGCCTTATGCAATGAGGTTGAAAGAATGTTGGAA
AGGCATGAACGCTTTAAACCTGAAATGTTTGCAGAATTGCTACAAGCAGCAAATACAACAGATGACTATA
GGAAATGTCCTAGTAACTGTGGCCAAAAAATAAAAATTCGCCGTGTTTTAATGAATTGCCCAGAGATTGT
TACAATTGGTTTAGTCTGGGACTCCGAGCATTCTGACTTGACCGAAGCTGTTGTTCGGAATCTAGCAACA
CATCTTTATCTTCCTGGGCTTTTTTATAGAGTTACTGATGAAAATGCCAAAAATAGTGAACTTAACCTTG
TTGGTATGATCTGCTACACCAGCCAACATTATTGTGCCTTTGCATTTCACACCAAAAGTTCCAAATGGGT
ATTTTTTGATGATGCAAATGTGAAAGAGATTGGAACTAGATGGAAAGATGTTGTCTCCAAATGCATTCGA
TGCCACTTTCAGCCACTACTTTTGTTTTATGCAAACCCAGATGGCACAGCAGTTTCTACTGAGGATGCAC
TCAGGCAGGTCATCAGCTGGTCACATTACAAATCTGTTGCAGAAAATATGGGATGTGAAAAGCCTGTAAT
TCATAAGTCAGATAATTTAAAAGAAAATGGATTTGGTGATCAGGCAAAGCAGAGAGAAAATCAGAAATTT
CCAACTGATAATATTTCATCATCTAATCGGAGCCACAGTCACACAGGTGTAGGGAAAGGACCAGCTAAGT
TAAGTCACATTGATCAAAGGGAAAAGATAAAAGACATTTCCAGAGAATGTGCTCTGAAAGCTATTGAACA
GAAAAACTTACTTTCTTCACAAAGGAAAGATTTAGAGAAGGGACAAAGAAAAGATTTAGGACGACATAGA
GATTTGGTTGATGAAGACCTTTCACATTTCCAATCTGGATCACCTCCTGCCCCAAATGGTTTTAAACAAC
ATGGGAATCCACATCTATATCATAGTCAAGGAAAAGGATCATATAAACATGACCGAGTTGTACCTCAGAG
TCGAGCTTCTGCACAAATAATAAGTTCAAGTAAATCCCAGATTCTTGCTCCAGGAGAGAAAATAACTGGC
AAAGTTAAGAGTGACAATGGCACTGGATATGACACAGACAGCAGCCAAGATTCTAGGGATAGAGGAAACA
GCTGTGATAGCAGCAGTAAAAGCCGGAACCGAGGTTGGAAACCTATGAGAGAAACATTAAATGTTGATAG
TATTTTTAGTGAAAGTGAAAAAAGACAGCATAGTCCAAGACATAAACCAAATATCAGTAATAAGCCTAAA
TCTAGCAAGGATCCGAGTTTTAGTAATTGGCCAAAAGAGAATCCAAAGCAAAAAGGTTTAATGACCATAT
ATGAAGATGAAATGAAGCAGGAAATAGGAAGCAGAAGTTCCCTTGAATCTAATGGAAAAGGAGCAGAGAA
AAATAAAGGCCTTGTAGAGGGTAAAGTGCATGGTGATAATTGGCAGATGCAAAGGACTGAGTCTGGATAT
GAAAGCAGTGATCACATCAGTAATGGTTCTACTAATTTGGACTCACCTGTTATCGATGGAAATGGTACAG
TAATGGATATCAGTGGTGTTAAAGAAACAGTATGCTTCAGTGACCAGATTACGACAAGCAACCTAAATAA
AGAACGTGGGGACTGTACCTCCCTTCAGAGCCAACATCACTTAGAAGGCTTTAGAAAAGAACTCAGGAAT
TTGGAAGCAGGCTATAAATCTCATGAATTCCACCCAGAATCACATTTACAAATAAAAAATCATTTGATAA
AAAGATCACATGTACATGAAGACAATGGAAAGTTATTTCCTTCATCCAGTCTACAAATACCCAAGGACCA
TAATGCAAGAGAACATATCCACCAGTCAGATGAACAGAAACTTGAAAAACCGAATGAATGCAAATTTTCT
GAGTGGCTTAATATAGAAAATTCTGAGAGAACAGGTTTGCCTTTTCACGTTGATAACTCTGCTTCTGGGA
AGAGAGTGAACAGTAATGAACCATCTTCATTATGGTCTTCACACCTAAGAACTGTTGGGTTAAAGCCAGA
AACTGCTCCTCTCATCCAGCAACAAAATATCATGGATCAATGTTACTTTGAGAACTCTCTATCCACAGAA
TGTATAATTCGGTCAGCCAGCAGATCTGATGGGTGTCAGATGCCAAAACTTTTTTGCCAGAATCTACCAC
CCCCTTTGCCACCAAAGAAATATGCTATAACCAGTGTGCCACAGTCAGAGAAAAGCGAATCTACACCTGA
TGTCAAACTTACAGAGGTGTTTAAAGCTACCTCTCATCTTCCGAAGCACAGTTTAAGTACAGCTTCAGAA
CCAAGTTTAGAAGTGAGTACACATATGAATGATGAAAGACATAAAGAAACATTTCAAGTGAGAGAATGTT
TTGGCAACACACCAAACTGTCCATCCAGCTCCTCAACTAACGATTTTCAGGCAAACTCAGGTGCCATTGA
TGCATTTTGCCAACCAGAACTAGACTCTATTTCTACCTGTCCAAATGAGACAGTTTCATTAACTACCTAT
TTTTCAGTTGATAGCTGCATGACGGATACATATAGATTGAAATACCATCAGAGGCCCAAGCTCTCTTTTC
CAGAGAGCAGTGGCTTTTGTAATAATTCACTATCTTAGCCAACTTTCTTGTACAAAGTGGTTCGATAACG
AATTCTACCGGGTAGGGGAGGCGCTTTTCCCAAGGCAGTCTGGAGCATGCGCTTTAGCAGCCCCGCTGGG
CACTTGGCGCTACACAAGTGGCCTCTGGCCTCGCACACATTCCACATCCACCGGTAGGCGCCAACCGGCT
CCGTTCTTTGGTGGCCCCTTCGCGCCACCTTCTACTCCTCCCCTAGTCAGGAAGTTCCCCCCCGCCCCGC
AGCTCGCGTCGTGCAGGACGTGACAAATGGAAGTAGCACGTCTCACTAGTCTCGTGCAGATGGACAGCAC
CGCTGAGCAATGGAAGCGGGTAGGCCTTTGGGGCAGCGGCCAATAGCAGCTTTGCTCCTTCGCTTTCTGG
GCTCAGAGGCTGGGAAGGGGTGGGTCCGGGGGCGGGCTCAGGGGCGGGCTCAGGGGCGGGGCGGGCGCCC
GAAGGTCCTCCGGAGGCCCGGCATTCTGCACGCTTCAAAAGCGCACGTCTGCCGCGCTGTTCTCCTCTTC
CTCATCTCCGGGCCTTTCGACCTGCAGCCCAAGCTTACCATGACCGAGTACAAGCCCACGGTGCGCCTCG
CCACCCGCGACGACGTCCCCAGGGCCGTACGCACCCTCGCCGCCGCGTTCGCCGACTACCCCGCCACGCG
CCACACCGTCGATCCGGACCGCCACATCGAGCGGGTCACCGAGCTGCAAGAACTCTTCCTCACGCGCGTC
GGGCTCGACATCGGCAAGGTGTGGGTCGCGGACGACGGCGCCGCGGTGGCGGTCTGGACCACGCCGGAGA
GCGTCGAAGCGGGGGCGGTGTTCGCCGAGATCGGCCCGCGCATGGCCGAGTTGAGCGGTTCCCGGCTGGC
CGCGCAGCAACAGATGGAAGGCCTCCTGGCGCCGCACCGGCCCAAGGAGCCCGCGTGGTTCCTGGCCACC
GTCGGCGTCTCGCCCGACCACCAGGGCAAGGGTCTGGGCAGCGCCGTCGTGCTCCCCGGAGTGGAGGCGG
CCGAGCGCGCCGGGGTGCCCGCCTTCCTGGAGACCTCCGCGCCCCGCAACCTCCCCTTCTACGAGCGGCT
CGGCTTCACCGTCACCGCCGACGTCGAGGTGCCCGAAGGACCGCGCACCTGGTGCATGACCCGCAAGCCC
GGTGCCTGACGCCCGCCCCACGACCCGCAGCGCCCGACCGAAAGGAGCGCACGACCCCATGCATCGATAA
AATAAAAGATTTTATTTAGTCTCCAGAAAAAGGGGGGAATGAAAGACCCCACCTGTAGGTTTGGCAAGCT
AGAGAACCATCAGATGTTTCCAGGGTGCCCCAAGGACCTGAAATGACCCTGTGCCTTATTTGAACTAACC
AATCAGTTCGCTTCTCGCTTCTGTTCGCGCGCTTCTGCTCCCCGAGCTCAATAAAAGAGCCCACAACCCC
TCACTCGGCGCGCCAGTCCTCCGATAGACTGCGTCGCCCGGGTACCCGTGTATCCAATAAACCCTCTTGC
AGTTGCATCCGACTTGTGGTCTCGCTGTTCCTTGGGAGGGTCTCCTCTGAGTGATTGACTACCCGTCAGC
GGGGGTCTTTCATGGGTAACAGTTTCTTGAAGTTGGAGAACAACATTCTGAGGGTAGGAGTCGAATATTA
AGTAATCCTGACTCAATTAGCCACTGTTTTGAATCCACATACTCCAATACTCCTGAAATAGTTCATTATG
GACAGCGCAGAAAGAGCTGGGGAGAATTGTGAAATTGTTATCCGCTCACAATTCCACACAACATACGAGC
CGGAAGCATAAAGTGTAAAGCCTGGGGTGCCTAATGAGTGAGCTAACTCACATTAATTGCGTTGCGCTCA
CTGCCCGCTTTCCAGTCGGGAAACCTGTCGTGCCAGCTGCATTAATGAATCGGCCAACGCGCGGGGAGAG
GCGGTTTGCGTATTGGGCGCTCTTCCGCTTCCTCGCTCACTGACTCGCTGCGCTCGGTCGTTCGGCTGCG
GCGAGCGGTATCAGCTCACTCAAAGGCGGTAATACGGTTATCCACAGAATCAGGGGATAACGCAGGAAAG
AACATGTGAGCAAAAGGCCAGCAAAAGGCCAGGAACCGTAAAAAGGCCGCGTTGCTGGCGTTTTTCCATA
GGCTCCGCCCCCCTGACGAGCATCACAAAAATCGACGCTCAAGTCAGAGGTGGCGAAACCCGACAGGACT
ATAAAGATACCAGGCGTTTCCCCCTGGAAGCTCCCTCGTGCGCTCTCCTGTTCCGACCCTGCCGCTTACC
GGATACCTGTCCGCCTTTCTCCCTTCGGGAAGCGTGGCGCTTTCTCATAGCTCACGCTGTAGGTATCTCA
GTTCGGTGTAGGTCGTTCGCTCCAAGCTGGGCTGTGTGCACGAACCCCCCGTTCAGCCCGACCGCTGCGC
CTTATCCGGTAACTATCGTCTTGAGTCCAACCCGGTAAGACACGACTTATCGCCACTGGCAGCAGCCACT
GGTAACAGGATTAGCAGAGCGAGGTATGTAGGCGGTGCTACAGAGTTCTTGAAGTGGTGGCCTAACTACG
GCTACACTAGAAGAACAGTATTTGGTATCTGCGCTCTGCTGAAGCCAGTTACCTTCGGAAAAAGAGTTGG
TAGCTCTTGATCCGGCAAACAAACCACCGCTGGTAGCGGTGGTTTTTTTGTTTGCAAGCAGCAGATTACG
CGCAGAAAAAAAGGATCTCAAGAAGATCCTTTGATCTTTTCTACGGGGTCTGACGCTCAGTGGAACGAAA
ACTCACGTTAAGGGATTTTGGTCATGAGATTATCAAAAAGGATCTTCACCTAGATCCTTTTAAATTAAAA
ATGAAGTTTTAAATCAATCTAAAGTATATATGAGTAAACTTGGTCTGACAGTTACCAATGCTTAATCAGT
GAGGCACCTATCTCAGCGATCTGTCTATTTCGTTCATCCATAGTTGCCTGACTCCCCGTCGTGTAGATAA
CTACGATACGGGAGGGCTTACCATCTGGCCCCAGTGCTGCAATGATACCGCGAGACCCACGCTCACCGGC
TCCAGATTTATCAGCAATAAACCAGCCAGCCGGAAGGGCCGAGCGCAGAAGTGGTCCTGCAACTTTATCC
GCCTCCATCCAGTCTATTAATTGTTGCCGGGAAGCTAGAGTAAGTAGTTCGCCAGTTAATAGTTTGCGCA
ACGTTGTTGCCATTGCTACAGGCATCGTGGTGTCACGCTCGTCGTTTGGTATGGCTTCATTCAGCTCCGG
TTCCCAACGATCAAGGCGAGTTACATGATCCCCCATGTTGTGCAAAAAAGCGGTTAGCTCCTTCGGTCCT
CCGATCGTTGTCAGAAGTAAGTTGGCCGCAGTGTTATCACTCATGGTTATGGCAGCACTGCATAATTCTC
TTACTGTCATGCCATCCGTAAGATGCTTTTCTGTGACTGGTGAGTACTCAACCAAGTCATTCTGAGAATA
GTGTATGCGGCGACCGAGTTGCTCTTGCCCGGCGTCAATACGGGATAATACCGCGCCACATAGCAGAACT
TTAAAAGTGCTCATCATTGGAAAACGTTCTTCGGGGCGAAAACTCTCAAGGATCTTACCGCTGTTGAGAT
CCAGTTCGATGTAACCCACTCGTGCACCCAACTGATCTTCAGCATCTTTTACTTTCACCAGCGTTTCTGG
GTGAGCAAAAACAGGAAGGCAAAATGCCGCAAAAAAGGGAATAAGGGCGACACGGAAATGTTGAATACTC
ATACTCTTCCTTTTTCAATATTATTGAAGCATTTATCAGGGTTATTGTCTCATGAGCGGATACATATTTG
AATGTATTTAGAAAAATAAACAAATAGGGGTTCCGCGCACATTTCCCCGAAAAGTGCCACCTGACGTCTA
AGAAACCATTATTATCATGACATTAACCTATAAAAATAGGCGTATCACGAGGCCCTTTCGTCTCGCGCGT
TTCGGTGATGACGGTGAAAACCTCTGACACATGCAGCTCCCGGAGACGGTCACAGCTTGTCTGTAAGCGG
ATGCCGGGAGCAGACAAGCCCGTCAGGGCGCGTCAGCGGGTGTTGGCGGGTGTCGGGGCTGGCTTAACTA
TGCGGCATCAGAGCAGATTGTACTGAGAGTGCACCATATGCGGTGTGAAATACCGCACAGATGCGTAAGG
AGAAAATACCGCATCAGGCGCCATTCGCCATTCAGGCTGCGCAACTGTTGGGAAGGGCGATCGGTGCGGG
CCTCTTCGCTATTACGCCAGCTGGCGAAAGGGGGATGTGCTGCAAGGCGATTAAGTTGGGTAACGCCAGG
GTTTTCCCAGTCACGACGTTGTAAAACGACGGCGCAAGGAATGGTGCATGCAAGGAGATGGCGCCCAACA
GTCCCCCGGCCACGGGGCCTGCCACCATACCCACGCCGAAACAAGCGCTCATGAGCCCGAAGTGGCGAGC
CCGATCTTCCCCATCGGTGATGTCGGCGATATAGGCGCCAGCAACCGCACCTGTGGCGCCGGTGATGCCG
GCCACGATGCGTCCGGCGTAGAGGCGATTAGTCCAATTTGTTAAAGACAGGATATCAGTGGTCCAGGCTC
TAGTTTTGACTCAACAATATCACCAGCTGAAGCCTATAGAGTACGAGCCATAGATAAAATAAAAGATTTT
ATTTAGTCTCCAGAAAAAGGGGGG
