Features (pLannotate 1.2.2; 29 found; start..end, strand, type, name):
      1..517     +  LTR            5' LTR: 5' long terminal repeat from murine embryonic stem cell virus
    581..922     +  misc_feature   MESV Ψ: packaging signal of murine embryonic stem cell virus
    989..1405    +  CDS            gag (truncated): truncated Moloney murine leukemia virus (MMLV) gag gene lacking the start codon
   1420..1799    +  enhancer       CMV enhancer: human cytomegalovirus immediate early enhancer
   1800..2003    +  promoter       CMV promoter: human cytomegalovirus (CMV) immediate early promoter
   2005..2024    +  promoter       PLtetO-1 promoter (fragment): modified phage lambda PL promoter with tet operator sites (Lutz and Bujard, 1997)
   2026..2045    +  promoter       PLtetO-1 promoter (fragment): modified phage lambda PL promoter with tet operator sites (Lutz and Bujard, 1997)
   2053..2086    +  promoter       TRE3GV promoter (fragment): 3rd-generation Tet-responsive promoter that can be activated by binding of Tet-On® 3G, optimized for retroviral and lentiviral vectors
   2163..2183    +  CDS            FLAG (fragment): FLAG® epitope tag, followed by an enterokinase cleavage site
   2196..2222    +  CDS            3xHA (fragment): three tandem HA epitope tags
   2232..4316    +  CDS            USP53 (fragment): UBP53_HUMAN - Also known as KIAA1350 From Homo sapiens (Human).
   4310..5188    +  CDS            USP53 (fragment): UBP53_HUMAN - Also known as KIAA1350 From Homo sapiens (Human).
   5196..5213    -  protein_bind   attB2 (fragment): mutant version of attB; core recombination site for the Gateway® BP reaction BP Clonase™
   5233..5732    +  promoter       PGK promoter: mouse phosphoglycerate kinase 1 promoter
   5753..6352    +  CDS            PuroR: puromycin N-acetyltransferase; pac from Streptomyces alboniger; confers resistance to puromycin
   6451..6485    +  LTR            3' LTR (ΔU3) (fragment): self-inactivating 3' long terminal repeat (LTR) from Moloney murine leukemia virus
   6482..6776    +  LTR            3' LTR (ΔU3) (fragment): self-inactivating 3' long terminal repeat (LTR) from Moloney murine leukemia virus
   6938..6954    -  protein_bind   lac operator: The lac repressor binds to the lac operator to inhibit transcription in E. coli. This inhibition can be relieved by adding lactose or isopropyl-β-D-thiogalactopyranoside (IPTG). lac repressor encoded by lacI
   6962..6992    -  promoter       lac promoter: promoter for the E. coli lac operon
   7007..7028    -  protein_bind   CAP binding site: CAP binding activates transcription in the presence of cAMP. E. coli catabolite activator protein
   7041..7133    -  CDS            lacI (fragment): lac repressor; lacI; The lac repressor binds to the lac operator to inhibit transcription in E. coli. This inhibition can be relieved by adding lactose or isopropyl-β-D-thiogalactopyranoside (IPTG).
   7316..7904    -  rep_origin     ori: high-copy-number ColE1/pMB1/pBR322/pUC origin of replication
   8075..8935    -  CDS            AmpR: β-lactamase; bla; confers resistance to ampicillin, carbenicillin, and related antibiotics
   8936..9040    -  promoter       AmpR promoter: bla
   9135..9170    +  CDS            rop (fragment): Rop protein, which maintains plasmids at low copy number; rop
   9272..9371    +  misc_feature   bom (fragment): basis of mobility region from pBR322
   9377..9526    -  CDS            lacZα (fragment): LacZα fragment of β-galactosidase; lacZ fragment
   9526..9727    -  CDS            TcR (fragment): tetracycline efflux protein; tet; confers resistance to tetracycline
   9728..9826    +  CDS            env (fragment): murine leukemia virus gPr80 envelope polyprotein precursor; env; proteolytically cleaved into gp70SU and p15TM subunits
>Addgene plasmid #22606 | Flag-HA-USP53 | addgene full sequence | sequence record 497817 | Addgene NGS Result
AATGAAAGACCCCACCTGTAGGTTTGGCAAGCTAGCTTAAGTAACGCCATTTTGCAAGGCATGGAAAATA
CATAACTGAGAATAGAGAAGTTCAGATCAAGGTTAGGAACAGAGAGACAGCAGAATATGGGCCAAACAGG
ATATCTGTGGTAAGCAGTTCCTGCCCCGGCTCAGGGCCAAGAACAGATGGTCCCCAGATGCGGTCCCGCC
CTCAGCAGTTTCTAGAGAACCATCAGATGTTTCCAGGGTGCCCCAAGGACCTGAAATGACCCTGTGCCTT
ATTTGAACTAACCAATCAGTTCGCTTCTCGCTTCTGTTCGCGCGCTTCTGCTCCCCGAGCTCAATAAAAG
AGCCCACAACCCCTCACTCGGCGCGCCAGTCCTCCGATAGACTGCGTCGCCCGGGTACCCGTATTCCCAA
TAAAGCCTCTTGCTGTTTGCATCCGAATCGTGGACTCGCTGATCCTTGGGAGGGTCTCCTCAGATTGATT
GACTGCCCACCTCGGGGGTCTTTCATTTGGAGGTTCCACCGAGATTTGGAGACCCCTGCCCAGGGACCAC
CGACCCCCCCGCCGGGAGGTAAGCTGGCCAGCGGTCGTTTCGTGTCTGTCTCTGTCTTTGTGCGTGTTTG
TGCCGGCATCTAATGTTTGCGCCTGCGTCTGTACTAGTTAGCTAACTAGCTCTGTATCTGGCGGACCCGT
GGTGGAACTGACGAGTTCTGAACACCCGGCCGCAACCCTGGGAGACGTCCCAGGGACTTTGGGGGCCGTT
TTTGTGGCCCGACCTGAGGAAGGGAGTCGATGTGGAATCCGACCCCGTCAGGATATGTGGTTCTGGTAGG
AGACGAGAACCTAAAACAGTTCCCGCCTCCGTCTGAATTTTTGCTTTCGGTTTGGAACCGAAGCCGCGCG
TCTTGTCTGCTGCAGCGCTGCAGCATCGTTCTGTGTTGTCTCTGTCTGACTGTGTTTCTGTATTTGTCTG
AAAATTAGGGCCAGACTGTTACCACTCCCTTAAGTTTGACCTTAGGTCACTGGAAAGATGTCGAGCGGAT
CGCTCACAACCAGTCGGTAGATGTCAAGAAGAGACGTTGGGTTACCTTCTGCTCTGCAGAATGGCCAACC
TTTAACGTCGGATGGCCGCGAGACGGCACCTTTAACCGAGACCTCATCACCCAGGTTAAGATCAAGGTCT
TTTCACCTGGCCCGCATGGACACCCAGACCAGGTCCCCTACATCGTGACCTGGGAAGCCTTGGCTTTTGA
CCCCCCTCCCTGGGTCAAGCCCTTTGTACACCCTAAGCCTCCGCCTCCTCTTCCTCCATCCGCCCCGTCT
CTCCCCCTTGAACCTCCTCGTTCGACCCCGCCTCGATCCTCCCTTTATCCAGCCCTCACTCCTTCTCTAG
GCGCCGGAATTAGATCCTTGACATTGATTATTGACTAGTTATTAATAGTAATCAATTACGGGGTCATTAG
TTCATAGCCCATATATGGAGTTCCGCGTTACATAACTTACGGTAAATGGCCCGCCTGGCTGACCGCCCAA
CGACCCCCGCCCATTGACGTCAATAATGACGTATGTTCCCATAGTAACGCCAATAGGGACTTTCCATTGA
CGTCAATGGGTGGAGTATTTACGGTAAACTGCCCACTTGGCAGTACATCAAGTGTATCATATGCCAAGTA
CGCCCCCTATTGACGTCAATGACGGTAAATGGCCCGCCTGGCATTATGCCCAGTACATGACCTTATGGGA
CTTTCCTACTTGGCAGTACATCTACGTATTAGTCATCGCTATTACCATGGTGATGCGGTTTTGGCAGTAC
ATCAATGGGCGTGGATAGCGGTTTGACTCACGGGGATTTCCAAGTCTCCACCCCATTGACGTCAATGGGA
GTTTGTTTTGGCACCAAAATCAACGGGACTTTCCAAAATGTCGTAACAACTCCGCCCCATTGACGCAAAT
GGGCGGTAGGCGTGTACGGTGGGAGGTCTATATAAGCAGAGCTCTCCCTATCAGTGATAGAGATCTCCCT
ATCAGTGATAGAGATCGTCGACGAGCTCGTTTAGTGAACCGTCAGATCGCCTGGAGACGCCATCCACGCT
GTTTTGACCTCCATAGAAGACACCGGGACCGATCCAGCCTCCGGGGATCTGCCACCATGGACTACAAGGA
TGACGATGACAAGCTCGATGGAGGATACCCATACGATGTTCCAGATTACGCTGCTCGAGGTTATCAAACA
AGTTTGTACAAAAAAGTTGGCATGGTTTGTCAGGGAGATGCCTGTATATTTTGTGCATTGAAGACGATAT
TTGCACAGTTCCAACACAGTCGAGAAAAAGCACTTCCCTCAGATAACATAAGGCATGCTCTTGCAGAAAG
TTTCAAAGATGAGCAGCGATTTCAACTTGGCCTTATGGATGATGCTGCGGAGTGCTTTGAAAATATGTTG
GAGAGGATTCATTTTCACATAGTGCCAAGCAGAGATGCAGACATGTGTACCTCTAAATCTTGTATCACTC
ACCAGAAGTTTGCTATGACTCTGTATGAACAGTGTGTGTGTCGTAGCTGTGGAGCATCGTCAGATCCTCT
ACCTTTTACAGAATTTGTGCGGTACATTTCTACAACAGCCTTATGCAATGAGGTTGAAAGAATGTTGGAA
AGGCATGAACGCTTTAAACCTGAAATGTTTGCAGAATTGCTACAAGCAGCAAATACAACAGATGACTATA
GGAAATGTCCTAGTAACTGTGGCCAAAAAATAAAAATTCGCCGTGTTTTAATGAATTGCCCAGAGATTGT
TACAATTGGTTTAGTCTGGGACTCCGAGCATTCTGACTTGACCGAAGCTGTTGTTCGGAATCTAGCAACA
CATCTTTATCTTCCTGGGCTTTTTTATAGAGTTACTGATGAAAATGCCAAAAATAGTGAACTTAACCTTG
TTGGTATGATCTGCTACACCAGCCAACATTATTGTGCCTTTGCATTTCACACCAAAAGTTCCAAATGGGT
ATTTTTTGATGATGCAAATGTGAAAGAGATTGGAACTAGATGGAAAGATGTTGTCTCCAAATGCATTCGA
TGCCACTTTCAGCCACTACTTTTGTTTTATGCAAACCCAGATGGCACAGCAGTTTCTACTGAGGATGCAC
TCAGGCAGGTCATCAGCTGGTCACATTACAAATCTGTTGCAGAAAATATGGGATGTGAAAAGCCTGTAAT
TCATAAGTCAGATAATTTAAAAGAAAATGGATTTGGTGATCAGGCAAAGCAGAGAGAAAATCAGAAATTT
CCAACTGATAATATTTCATCATCTAATCGGAGCCACAGTCACACAGGTGTAGGGAAAGGACCAGCTAAGT
TAAGTCACATTGATCAAAGGGAAAAGATAAAAGACATTTCCAGAGAATGTGCTCTGAAAGCTATTGAACA
GAAAAACTTACTTTCTTCACAAAGGAAAGATTTAGAGAAGGGACAAAGAAAAGATTTAGGACGACATAGA
GATTTGGTTGATGAAGACCTTTCACATTTCCAATCTGGATCACCTCCTGCCCCAAATGGTTTTAAACAAC
ATGGGAATCCACATCTATATCATAGTCAAGGAAAAGGATCATATAAACATGACCGAGTTGTACCTCAGAG
TCGAGCTTCTGCACAAATAATAAGTTCAAGTAAATCCCAGATTCTTGCTCCAGGAGAGAAAATAACTGGC
AAAGTTAAGAGTGACAATGGCACTGGATATGACACAGACAGCAGCCAAGATTCTAGGGATAGAGGAAACA
GCTGTGATAGCAGCAGTAAAAGCCGGAACCGAGGTTGGAAACCTATGAGAGAAACATTAAATGTTGATAG
TATTTTTAGTGAAAGTGAAAAAAGACAGCATAGTCCAAGACATAAACCAAATATCAGTAATAAGCCTAAA
TCTAGCAAGGATCCGAGTTTTAGTAATTGGCCAAAAGAGAATCCAAAGCAAAAAGGTTTAATGACCATAT
ATGAAGATGAAATGAAGCAGGAAATAGGAAGCAGAAGTTCCCTTGAATCTAATGGAAAAGGAGCAGAGAA
AAATAAAGGCCTTGTAGAGGGTAAAGTGCATGGTGATAATTGGCAGATGCAAAGGACTGAGTCTGGATAT
GAAAGCAGTGATCACATCAGTAATGGTTCTACTAATTTGGACTCACCTGTTATCGATGGAAATGGTACAG
TAATGGATATCAGTGGTGTTAAAGAAACAGTATGCTTCAGTGACCAGATTACGACAAGCAACCTAAATAA
AGAACGTGGGGACTGTACCTCCCTTCAGAGCCAACATCACTTAGAAGATCACATGTACATGAAGACAATG
GAAAGTTATTTCCTTCATCCAGTCTACAAATACCCAAGGACCATAATGCAAGAGAACATATCCACCAGTC
AGATGAACAGAAACTTGAAAAACCGAATGAATGCAAATTTTCTGAGTGGCTTAATATAGAAAATTCTGAG
AGAACAGGTTTGCCTTTTCACGTTGATAACTCTGCTTCTGGGAAGAGAGTGAACAGTAATGAACCATCTT
CATTATGGTCTTCACACCTAAGAACTGTTGGGTTAAAGCCAGAAACTGCTCCTCTCATCCAGCAACAAAA
TATCATGGATCAATGTTACTTTGAGAACTCTCTATCCACAGAATGTATAATTCGGTCAGCCAGCAGATCT
GATGGGTGTCAGATGCCAAAACTTTTTTGCCAGAATCTACCACCCCCTTTGCCACCAAAGAAATATGCTA
TAACCAGTGTGCCACAGTCAGAGAAAAGCGAATCTACACCTGATGTCAAACTTACAGAGGTGTTTAAAGC
TACCTCTCATCTTCCGAAGCACAGTTTAAGTACAGCTTCAGAACCAAGTTTAGAAGTGAGTACACATATG
AATGATGAAAGACATAAAGAAACATTTCAAGTGAGAGAATGTTTTGGCAACACACCAAACTGTCCATCCA
GCTCCTCAACTAACGATTTTCAGGCAAACTCAGGTGCCATTGATGCATTTTGCCAACCAGAACTAGACTC
TATTTCTACCTGTCCAAATGAGACAGTTTCATTAACTACCTATTTTTCAGTTGATAGCTGCATGACGGAT
ACATATAGATTGAAATACCATCAGAGGCCCAAGCTCTCTTTTCCAGAGAGCAGTGGCTTTTGTAATAATT
CACTATCTTAGCCAACTTTCTTGTACAAAGTGGTTCGATAACGAATTCTACCGGGTAGGGGAGGCGCTTT
TCCCAAGGCAGTCTGGAGCATGCGCTTTAGCAGCCCCGCTGGGCACTTGGCGCTACACAAGTGGCCTCTG
GCCTCGCACACATTCCACATCCACCGGTAGGCGCCAACCGGCTCCGTTCTTTGGTGGCCCCTTCGCGCCA
CCTTCTACTCCTCCCCTAGTCAGGAAGTTCCCCCCCGCCCCGCAGCTCGCGTCGTGCAGGACGTGACAAA
TGGAAGTAGCACGTCTCACTAGTCTCGTGCAGATGGACAGCACCGCTGAGCAATGGAAGCGGGTAGGCCT
TTGGGGCAGCGGCCAATAGCAGCTTTGCTCCTTCGCTTTCTGGGCTCAGAGGCTGGGAAGGGGTGGGTCC
GGGGGCGGGCTCAGGGGCGGGCTCAGGGGCGGGGCGGGCGCCCGAAGGTCCTCCGGAGGCCCGGCATTCT
GCACGCTTCAAAAGCGCACGTCTGCCGCGCTGTTCTCCTCTTCCTCATCTCCGGGCCTTTCGACCTGCAG
CCCAAGCTTACCATGACCGAGTACAAGCCCACGGTGCGCCTCGCCACCCGCGACGACGTCCCCAGGGCCG
TACGCACCCTCGCCGCCGCGTTCGCCGACTACCCCGCCACGCGCCACACCGTCGATCCGGACCGCCACAT
CGAGCGGGTCACCGAGCTGCAAGAACTCTTCCTCACGCGCGTCGGGCTCGACATCGGCAAGGTGTGGGTC
GCGGACGACGGCGCCGCGGTGGCGGTCTGGACCACGCCGGAGAGCGTCGAAGCGGGGGCGGTGTTCGCCG
AGATCGGCCCGCGCATGGCCGAGTTGAGCGGTTCCCGGCTGGCCGCGCAGCAACAGATGGAAGGCCTCCT
GGCGCCGCACCGGCCCAAGGAGCCCGCGTGGTTCCTGGCCACCGTCGGCGTCTCGCCCGACCACCAGGGC
AAGGGTCTGGGCAGCGCCGTCGTGCTCCCCGGAGTGGAGGCGGCCGAGCGCGCCGGGGTGCCCGCCTTCC
TGGAGACCTCCGCGCCCCGCAACCTCCCCTTCTACGAGCGGCTCGGCTTCACCGTCACCGCCGACGTCGA
GGTGCCCGAAGGACCGCGCACCTGGTGCATGACCCGCAAGCCCGGTGCCTGACGCCCGCCCCACGACCCG
CAGCGCCCGACCGAAAGGAGCGCACGACCCCATGCATCGATAAAATAAAAGATTTTATTTAGTCTCCAGA
AAAAGGGGGGAATGAAAGACCCCACCTGTAGGTTTGGCAAGCTAGAGAACCATCAGATGTTTCCAGGGTG
CCCCAAGGACCTGAAATGACCCTGTGCCTTATTTGAACTAACCAATCAGTTCGCTTCTCGCTTCTGTTCG
CGCGCTTCTGCTCCCCGAGCTCAATAAAAGAGCCCACAACCCCTCACTCGGCGCGCCAGTCCTCCGATAG
ACTGCGTCGCCCGGGTACCCGTGTATCCAATAAACCCTCTTGCAGTTGCATCCGACTTGTGGTCTCGCTG
TTCCTTGGGAGGGTCTCCTCTGAGTGATTGACTACCCGTCAGCGGGGGTCTTTCATGGGTAACAGTTTCT
TGAAGTTGGAGAACAACATTCTGAGGGTAGGAGTCGAATATTAAGTAATCCTGACTCAATTAGCCACTGT
TTTGAATCCACATACTCCAATACTCCTGAAATAGTTCATTATGGACAGCGCAGAAAGAGCTGGGGAGAAT
TGTGAAATTGTTATCCGCTCACAATTCCACACAACATACGAGCCGGAAGCATAAAGTGTAAAGCCTGGGG
TGCCTAATGAGTGAGCTAACTCACATTAATTGCGTTGCGCTCACTGCCCGCTTTCCAGTCGGGAAACCTG
TCGTGCCAGCTGCATTAATGAATCGGCCAACGCGCGGGGAGAGGCGGTTTGCGTATTGGGCGCTCTTCCG
CTTCCTCGCTCACTGACTCGCTGCGCTCGGTCGTTCGGCTGCGGCGAGCGGTATCAGCTCACTCAAAGGC
GGTAATACGGTTATCCACAGAATCAGGGGATAACGCAGGAAAGAACATGTGAGCAAAAGGCCAGCAAAAG
GCCAGGAACCGTAAAAAGGCCGCGTTGCTGGCGTTTTTCCATAGGCTCCGCCCCCCTGACGAGCATCACA
AAAATCGACGCTCAAGTCAGAGGTGGCGAAACCCGACAGGACTATAAAGATACCAGGCGTTTCCCCCTGG
AAGCTCCCTCGTGCGCTCTCCTGTTCCGACCCTGCCGCTTACCGGATACCTGTCCGCCTTTCTCCCTTCG
GGAAGCGTGGCGCTTTCTCATAGCTCACGCTGTAGGTATCTCAGTTCGGTGTAGGTCGTTCGCTCCAAGC
TGGGCTGTGTGCACGAACCCCCCGTTCAGCCCGACCGCTGCGCCTTATCCGGTAACTATCGTCTTGAGTC
CAACCCGGTAAGACACGACTTATCGCCACTGGCAGCAGCCACTGGTAACAGGATTAGCAGAGCGAGGTAT
GTAGGCGGTGCTACAGAGTTCTTGAAGTGGTGGCCTAACTACGGCTACACTAGAAGAACAGTATTTGGTA
TCTGCGCTCTGCTGAAGCCAGTTACCTTCGGAAAAAGAGTTGGTAGCTCTTGATCCGGCAAACAAACCAC
CGCTGGTAGCGGTGGTTTTTTTGTTTGCAAGCAGCAGATTACGCGCAGAAAAAAAGGATCTCAAGAAGAT
CCTTTGATCTTTTCTACGGGGTCTGACGCTCAGTGGAACGAAAACTCACGTTAAGGGATTTTGGTCATGA
GATTATCAAAAAGGATCTTCACCTAGATCCTTTTAAATTAAAAATGAAGTTTTAAATCAATCTAAAGTAT
ATATGAGTAAACTTGGTCTGACAGTTACCAATGCTTAATCAGTGAGGCACCTATCTCAGCGATCTGTCTA
TTTCGTTCATCCATAGTTGCCTGACTCCCCGTCGTGTAGATAACTACGATACGGGAGGGCTTACCATCTG
GCCCCAGTGCTGCAATGATACCGCGAGACCCACGCTCACCGGCTCCAGATTTATCAGCAATAAACCAGCC
AGCCGGAAGGGCCGAGCGCAGAAGTGGTCCTGCAACTTTATCCGCCTCCATCCAGTCTATTAATTGTTGC
CGGGAAGCTAGAGTAAGTAGTTCGCCAGTTAATAGTTTGCGCAACGTTGTTGCCATTGCTACAGGCATCG
TGGTGTCACGCTCGTCGTTTGGTATGGCTTCATTCAGCTCCGGTTCCCAACGATCAAGGCGAGTTACATG
ATCCCCCATGTTGTGCAAAAAAGCGGTTAGCTCCTTCGGTCCTCCGATCGTTGTCAGAAGTAAGTTGGCC
GCAGTGTTATCACTCATGGTTATGGCAGCACTGCATAATTCTCTTACTGTCATGCCATCCGTAAGATGCT
TTTCTGTGACTGGTGAGTACTCAACCAAGTCATTCTGAGAATAGTGTATGCGGCGACCGAGTTGCTCTTG
CCCGGCGTCAATACGGGATAATACCGCGCCACATAGCAGAACTTTAAAAGTGCTCATCATTGGAAAACGT
TCTTCGGGGCGAAAACTCTCAAGGATCTTACCGCTGTTGAGATCCAGTTCGATGTAACCCACTCGTGCAC
CCAACTGATCTTCAGCATCTTTTACTTTCACCAGCGTTTCTGGGTGAGCAAAAACAGGAAGGCAAAATGC
CGCAAAAAAGGGAATAAGGGCGACACGGAAATGTTGAATACTCATACTCTTCCTTTTTCAATATTATTGA
AGCATTTATCAGGGTTATTGTCTCATGAGCGGATACATATTTGAATGTATTTAGAAAAATAAACAAATAG
GGGTTCCGCGCACATTTCCCCGAAAAGTGCCACCTGACGTCTAAGAAACCATTATTATCATGACATTAAC
CTATAAAAATAGGCGTATCACGAGGCCCTTTCGTCTCGCGCGTTTCGGTGATGACGGTGAAAACCTCTGA
CACATGCAGCTCCCGGAGACGGTCACAGCTTGTCTGTAAGCGGATGCCGGGAGCAGACAAGCCCGTCAGG
GCGCGTCAGCGGGTGTTGGCGGGTGTCGGGGCTGGCTTAACTATGCGGCATCAGAGCAGATTGTACTGAG
AGTGCACCATATGCGGTGTGAAATACCGCACAGATGCGTAAGGAGAAAATACCGCATCAGGCGCCATTCG
CCATTCAGGCTGCGCAACTGTTGGGAAGGGCGATCGGTGCGGGCCTCTTCGCTATTACGCCAGCTGGCGA
AAGGGGGATGTGCTGCAAGGCGATTAAGTTGGGTAACGCCAGGGTTTTCCCAGTCACGACGTTGTAAAAC
GACGGCGCAAGGAATGGTGCATGCAAGGAGATGGCGCCCAACAGTCCCCCGGCCACGGGGCCTGCCACCA
TACCCACGCCGAAACAAGCGCTCATGAGCCCGAAGTGGCGAGCCCGATCTTCCCCATCGGTGATGTCGGC
GATATAGGCGCCAGCAACCGCACCTGTGGCGCCGGTGATGCCGGCCACGATGCGTCCGGCGTAGAGGCGA
TTAGTCCAATTTGTTAAAGACAGGATATCAGTGGTCCAGGCTCTAGTTTTGACTCAACAATATCACCAGC
TGAAGCCTATAGAGTACGAGCCATAGATAAAATAAAAGATTTTATTTAGTCTCCAGAAAAAGGGGGG
