>Addgene plasmid #22606 | Flag-HA-USP53 | addgene partial sequence | sequence record 28407 | 22606 with CMV-F
GTGATAGAGATCTCCCTATCAGTGATAGAGATCGTCGACGAGCTCGTTTAGTGAACCGTCAGATCGCCTG
GAGACGCCATCCACGCTGTTTTGACCTCCATAGAAGACACCGGGACCGATCCAGCCTCCGGGGATCTGCC
ACCATGGACTACAAGGATGACGATGACAAGCTCGATGGAGGATACCCATACGATGTTCCAGATTACGCTG
CTCGAGGTTATCAAACAAGTTTGTACAAAAAAGTTGGCATGGTTTGTCAGGGAGATGCCTGTATATTTTG
TGCATTGAAGACGATATTTGCACAGTTCCAACACAGTCGAGAAAAAGCACTTCCCTCAGATAACATAAGG
CATGCTCTTGCAGAAAGTTTCAAAGATGAGCAGCGATTTCAACTTGGCCTTATGGATGATGCTGCGGAGT
GCTTTGAAAATATGTTGGAGAGGATTCATTTTCACATAGTGCCAAGCAGAGATGCAGACATGTGTACCTC
TAAATCTTGTATCACTCACCAGAAGTTTGCTATGACTCTGTATGAACAGTGTGTGTGTCGTAGCTGTGGA
GCATCGTCAGATCCTCTACCTTTTACAGAATTTGTGCGGTACATTTCTACAACAGCCTTATGCAATGAGG
TTGAAAGAATGTTGGAAAGGCATGAACGCTTTAAACCTGAAATGTTTGCAGAATTGCTACAAGCAGC
