>Addgene plasmid #22606 | Flag-HA-USP53 | addgene partial sequence | sequence record 129889 | MSCV-rev 5'-CAGCGGGGCTGCTAAAGCGCATGC-3'
CCTCCCCTACCCGGTAGAATTCGTTATCGAACCACTTTGTACAAGAAAGTTGGCTAAGATAGTGAATTAT
TACAAAAGCCACTGCTCTCTGGAAAAGAGAGCTTGGGCCTCTGATGGTATTTCAATCTATATGTATCCGT
CATGCAGCTATCAACTGAAAAATAGGTAGTTAATGAAACTGTCTCATTTGGACAGGTAGAAATAGAGTCT
AGTTCTGGTTGGCAAAATGCATCAATGGCACCTGAGTTTGCCTGAAAATCGTTAGTTGAGGAGCTGGATG
GACAGTTTGGTGTGTTGCCAAAACATTCTCTCACTTGAAATGTTTCTTTATGTCTTTCATCATTCATATG
TGTACTCACTTCTAAACTTGGTTCTGAAGCTGTACTTAAACTGTGCTTCGGAAGATGAGAGGTAGCTTTA
AACACCTCTGTAAGTTTGACATCAGGTGTAGATTCGCTTTTCTCTGACTGTGGCACACTGGTTATAGCAT
ATTTCTTTGGTGGCAAAGGGGGTGGTAGATTCTGGCAAAAAAGTTTTGGCATCTGACACCCATCAGATCT
GCTGGCTGACCGAATTATACATTCTGTGGATAGAGAGTTCTCAAAGTAACATTGATCCATGATATTTTGT
TGCTGGATGAGAGGAGCAGTTTCTGGCTTTAACCCAACAGTTCTTAGGTGTGAAGACCATAATGAAGATG
GTTCATTACTGTTCACTCTCTTCCCAGAAGCAGAGTTATCAACGTGAAAAGGCAAACCTGTTCTCTCAGA
ATTTTCTATATTAAGCCACTCA
